Addgene plasmid #32892: p4979 pcDNA4-E6AP III L502P
Depositing lab: Peter Howley. Depositing organization: Harvard Medical School. Publication: Biochemical analysis of Angelman syndrome-associated mutations in the E3 ubiquitin ligase E6-associated protein. Cooper EM, Hudson AW, Amos J, Wagstaff J, Howley PM. J Biol Chem. 2004 Sep 24;279(39):41208-17. Epub 2004 Jul 19. 10.1074/jbc.M401302200 PubMed 15263005.
Backbone
  Vector backbone: pcDNA4
  Vector type: Mammalian Expression
Growth in bacteria
  Bacterial resistance: Ampicillin, 100 μg/mL
  Growth temperature: 37°C
  Growth strain: DH5alpha
  Copy number: Unknown
Gene/Insert
  Gene/Insert name: E6AP
  Species: H. sapiens (human)
  Mutation: L502P
  Entrez Gene: UBE3A (a.k.a. ANCR, AS, E6-AP, EPVE6AP, HPVE6A, PIX1)
  Promoter: CMV
  Tag / fusion protein: 6xHis Express (N terminal on backbone); T7-tag (N terminal on backbone)
  Cloning method: Restriction Enzyme; 5′ cloning site Bam HI (not destroyed); 3′ cloning site EcoR V (destroyed during cloning)
  Sequencing primers: 5′ CMV-F; 3′ BGH-rev
Terms and licenses: Academic/Nonprofit Terms; Industry Terms: Not Available to Industry
How to cite: p4979 pcDNA4-E6AP III L502P was a gift from Peter Howley (Addgene plasmid # 32892 ; http://n2t.net/addgene:32892 ; RRID:Addgene_32892)
