[The description below was written by a language model from this plasmid's Addgene catalogue record.]
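Description:
p4979 pcDNA4-E6AP III L502P is a mammalian expression plasmid built on the pcDNA4 backbone and carrying human E6AP, the E3 ubiquitin ligase encoded by UBE3A, with an L502P point substitution. The "III" in the name presumably refers to E6AP isoform III, although the record does not say so explicitly. The plasmid is propagated in E. coli under ampicillin selection. Its copy number is listed as unknown, and the record gives no feature table, so the origin of replication and any mammalian selection marker on the backbone are not stated.

The insert is transcribed from the CMV promoter, a strong constitutive promoter for expression in transfected mammalian cells. A BGH reverse sequencing primer is listed, which suggests a bovine growth hormone polyadenylation region downstream of the insert. The coding sequence was cloned by restriction digestion, with the BamHI site at the 5′ junction retained and the EcoRV site at the 3′ junction destroyed. This places it in frame behind N-terminal tags supplied by the backbone: a 6xHis/Express epitope region and a T7 tag. These tags allow detection by immunoblotting or immunoprecipitation, and the polyhistidine stretch also permits metal-affinity purification.

The associated publication is a biochemical analysis of Angelman syndrome-associated mutations in E6AP, so L502P is evidently one of the disease-linked variants studied. The construct is suited to expressing the tagged mutant protein in mammalian cells and comparing its behaviour with wild-type E6AP, for example in studies of ubiquitin ligase function.
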