>Addgene plasmid #32892 | p4979 pcDNA4-E6AP III L502P | addgene partial sequence | sequence record 39738 | CMV-F 5'-CGCAAATGGGCGGTAGGCGTG-3'
GGCTTTAGCGACTCTCTGGCTACTAGAGAACCCACTGCTTACTGGCTTATCGAAATTAATACGACTCACT
ATAGGGAGACCCAAGCTGGCTAGCGTTTAAACTTAAGCTTAGCGCAGAGGCTTGGGGCAGCCGAGCGGCA
GCCAGGCCCCGGCCCGGGCCTCGGTTCCAGAAGGGAGAGGAGCCCGCCAAGGCGCGCAAGAGAGCGGGCT
GCCTCGCAGTCCGAGCCGGAGAGGGAGCGCGAGCCGCGCCGGCCCCGGACGGCCTCCGAAACCATGGGGG
GTTCTCATCATCATCATCATCATGGTATGGCTAGCATGACTGGTGGACAGCAAATGGGTCGGGATCTGTA
CGACGATGACGATAAGGTACCAGGATCCACCATGGCCACAGCTTGTAAAAGATCAGGAGAACCTCAGTCT
GACGACATTGAAGCTAGCCGAATGAAGCGAGCAGCTGCAAAGCATCTAATAGAACGCTACTACCACCAGT
TAACTGAGGGCTGTGGAAATGAAGCCTGCACGAATGAGTTTTGTGCTTCCTGTCCAACTTTTCTTCGTAT
GGATAATAATGCAGCAGCTATTAAAGCCCTCGAGCTTTATAAGATTAATGCAAAACTCTGTGATCCTCAT
CCCTCCAAGAAAGGAGCAAGCTCAGCTTACCTTGAGAACTCGAAAGGTGCCCCCA
