>Addgene plasmid #32892 | p4979 pcDNA4-E6AP III L502P | addgene partial sequence | sequence record 39739 | hE6AP-F 5'-ccctggaaactgaacttggt-3'
GGAGCGAACACTTATCCCTTTTGAAGAGTTTATTAATGAACCACTGAATGAGGTTCTAGAAATGGATAAA
GATTATACTTTTTTCAAAGTAGAAACAGAGAACAAATTCTCTTTTATGACATGTCCCTTTATATTGAATG
CTGTCACAAAGAATTTGGGATTATATTATGACAATAGAATTCGCATGTACAGTGAACGAAGAATCACTGT
TCTCTACAGCTTAGTTCAAGGACAGCAGTTGAATCCATATTTGAGACCCAAAGTTAGACGTGACCATATC
ATAGATGATGCACTTGTCCGGCTAGAGATGATCGCTATGGAAAATCCTGCAGACTTGAAGAAGCAGTTGT
ATGTGGAATTTGAAGGAGAACAAGGAGTTGATGAGGGAGGTGTTTCCAAAGAATTTTTTCAGCTGGTTGT
GGAGGAAATCTTCAATCCAGATATTGGTATGTTCACATACGATGAATCTACAAAATTGTTTTGGTTTAAT
CCATCTTCTTTTGAAACTGAGGGTCAGTTTACTCTGATTGGCATAGTACTGGGTCTGGCTATTTACAATA
ACTGTATACTGGATGTACATTTTCCCATGGTTGTCTACAGGAAGCTAATGGGGAAAAAAGGAACTTTTCG
TGACTTGGGAGACTCTCACCCAGTTCTATATCAGAGTTTAAAAGATTTATTGGAGTATGAAGGGAATGTG
GA
